>Addgene plasmid #212337 | pTwist-SARS-CoV-2 Spike-deltaC18 deltaY145 | addgene full sequence | sequence record 431589 | Addgene NGS Result
ATGTTTGTGTTCCTCGTTCTCCTGCCCCTCGTTTCTTCCCAATGCGTGAACCTCACAACTAGAACGCAGC
TCCCACCCGCTTACACGAACTCTTTTACTCGTGGAGTATACTATCCCGATAAAGTCTTTAGGTCCAGTGT
CCTTCATTCTACTCAAGACCTTTTCCTGCCATTCTTCTCAAATGTCACCTGGTTCCATGCTATCCACGTT
TCTGGCACCAACGGAACTAAACGATTTGATAATCCCGTCTTGCCATTTAACGATGGCGTATACTTTGCCT
CAACGGAGAAGTCCAACATTATCCGGGGATGGATATTTGGCACCACCCTGGACTCCAAGACACAGTCTCT
CCTCATTGTGAACAACGCCACCAATGTCGTCATCAAAGTCTGTGAATTTCAATTTTGTAACGATCCCTTT
CTCGGGGTTTATCATAAGAATAACAAGTCTTGGATGGAGTCAGAGTTCCGCGTTTACAGTTCCGCTAACA
ACTGTACTTTTGAGTACGTTTCCCAACCATTTCTCATGGATCTTGAAGGGAAGCAAGGCAACTTCAAGAA
TCTCCGCGAATTTGTGTTTAAGAATATAGACGGCTACTTCAAAATTTATAGCAAGCATACCCCGATAAAT
CTGGTTCGGGATCTCCCTCAAGGCTTCTCCGCGTTGGAACCCCTCGTGGACTTGCCGATTGGCATCAACA
TCACCCGGTTCCAAACCCTTCTTGCCCTTCATCGAAGCTACCTCACGCCTGGCGACAGTAGTAGTGGTTG
GACAGCGGGCGCAGCAGCCTACTATGTGGGATATTTGCAACCACGCACCTTTCTTCTCAAATATAACGAA
AACGGAACAATTACCGATGCCGTAGACTGTGCCCTCGATCCCCTGTCCGAAACTAAATGCACACTCAAGT
CCTTCACAGTTGAGAAAGGCATATACCAAACCAGTAACTTCCGCGTCCAACCCACCGAATCCATTGTTCG
ATTCCCTAACATCACCAATTTGTGTCCTTTCGGTGAAGTATTTAATGCCACTCGATTTGCATCAGTTTAT
GCCTGGAATCGCAAGCGAATATCAAATTGTGTTGCAGATTATAGTGTCCTGTATAATAGCGCATCATTCA
GCACTTTTAAGTGTTATGGGGTCAGCCCTACGAAATTGAATGACTTGTGTTTTACCAACGTTTACGCAGA
TTCTTTCGTCATACGCGGCGACGAAGTCCGACAGATTGCACCGGGGCAAACCGGAAAGATAGCAGACTAT
AATTATAAGTTGCCGGATGACTTCACCGGCTGCGTTATAGCATGGAACTCCAATAATCTCGATTCAAAAG
TCGGCGGCAACTATAATTATCTTTACCGCCTGTTTCGCAAGTCAAATCTGAAGCCCTTTGAACGTGACAT
CTCCACCGAAATTTATCAAGCTGGCAGCACCCCATGTAATGGAGTGGAAGGGTTTAACTGTTATTTTCCC
CTTCAATCATACGGATTTCAACCAACAAATGGGGTGGGCTATCAACCATATCGGGTGGTAGTCTTGAGCT
TTGAGCTGCTCCACGCACCGGCTACAGTTTGCGGACCGAAGAAAAGCACTAACCTGGTGAAGAATAAATG
TGTGAACTTCAACTTTAATGGGCTCACCGGAACAGGGGTGCTGACAGAATCAAACAAGAAATTTCTCCCT
TTTCAACAATTTGGTAGAGACATTGCCGATACCACAGATGCCGTCCGCGATCCGCAAACACTGGAAATCC
TCGATATAACACCCTGTAGCTTCGGCGGGGTCAGCGTGATAACTCCCGGAACGAACACATCCAACCAAGT
GGCTGTCCTGTATCAAGATGTCAACTGTACCGAAGTCCCTGTGGCGATACACGCCGACCAACTGACACCC
ACCTGGAGAGTCTACTCAACAGGTTCCAATGTCTTTCAAACTAGAGCGGGTTGTCTCATTGGCGCTGAGC
ATGTCAATAATTCATACGAATGTGATATTCCTATTGGGGCAGGAATCTGTGCGTCTTATCAAACTCAAAC
GAACTCACCACGGCGCGCTCGCTCAGTAGCCAGCCAGTCCATAATCGCCTATACCATGAGTCTCGGGGCT
GAGAACTCCGTGGCTTATTCAAACAATTCCATCGCAATCCCAACTAACTTTACCATTAGCGTTACCACGG
AAATCTTGCCCGTCAGCATGACTAAGACGAGCGTAGACTGTACGATGTATATCTGTGGGGATTCCACCGA
GTGTAGCAACCTCTTGCTTCAATACGGGTCTTTCTGTACTCAACTCAACCGAGCATTGACCGGAATTGCG
GTCGAACAAGACAAGAATACCCAAGAGGTGTTCGCACAAGTAAAGCAAATATACAAAACGCCGCCAATCA
AAGATTTTGGCGGGTTTAATTTTAGCCAAATACTGCCAGACCCATCTAAGCCTTCAAAACGCAGCTTTAT
CGAGGATCTGCTGTTCAACAAAGTTACGTTGGCTGACGCGGGTTTCATTAAGCAGTATGGGGATTGTTTG
GGAGACATTGCGGCCCGCGACCTTATCTGTGCTCAAAAATTCAATGGGTTGACAGTTCTGCCCCCTCTGC
TCACTGATGAGATGATTGCACAGTATACATCAGCATTGTTGGCAGGAACCATTACATCCGGCTGGACTTT
TGGCGCGGGTGCGGCCCTTCAAATACCTTTCGCTATGCAAATGGCTTACAGATTCAATGGGATTGGTGTC
ACGCAAAATGTATTGTATGAAAATCAGAAGCTGATCGCTAATCAATTTAACAGCGCGATTGGCAAGATCC
AAGATTCACTGTCAAGCACAGCGTCCGCCCTCGGCAAACTCCAAGATGTTGTGAATCAAAACGCCCAGGC
CCTGAATACCCTCGTGAAGCAACTGAGTTCTAACTTCGGCGCAATCTCCAGCGTCCTCAACGACATATTG
TCCAGACTTGATAAGGTGGAAGCCGAGGTGCAAATTGATCGGCTCATCACAGGCAGGCTCCAGTCACTCC
AAACTTATGTGACACAACAGTTGATCCGGGCTGCTGAGATACGAGCAAGCGCCAACCTGGCCGCCACTAA
AATGTCAGAGTGCGTGCTCGGGCAGTCCAAACGGGTTGACTTTTGTGGCAAGGGCTATCACTTGATGTCC
TTCCCCCAATCCGCCCCACATGGAGTGGTCTTTCTCCACGTCACTTATGTCCCTGCTCAAGAGAAGAACT
TTACGACAGCTCCAGCAATCTGTCACGATGGCAAAGCGCACTTTCCCAGGGAAGGCGTTTTCGTCAGTAA
TGGCACGCATTGGTTTGTGACCCAAAGGAATTTCTATGAACCCCAAATCATAACCACTGACAATACATTT
GTCTCAGGCAACTGTGATGTGGTCATTGGGATCGTGAACAACACGGTATATGATCCCCTGCAACCCGAGT
TGGATAGCTTCAAAGAGGAATTGGATAAATACTTTAAGAATCATACTTCACCCGATGTTGATCTCGGGGA
CATATCAGGAATAAATGCAAGTGTCGTCAACATTCAGAAAGAGATTGATCGCCTTAATGAGGTCGCCAAG
AACTTGAATGAATCTTTGATCGACTTGCAAGAACTGGGCAAATACGAACAATATATTAAATGGCCCTGGT
ACATTTGGTTGGGCTTTATCGCCGGACTTATAGCTATCGTTATGGTCACAATTATGTTGTGCTGTATGAC
TAGCTGTTGTTCCTGCTTGAAAGGATGTTGCAGTTGCGGATCTTGTTGTAAATAAAGGATCCTCTAGAAG
TTGTCTCCTCCTGCACTGACTGACTGATACAATCGATTTCTGGATCCGCAGGCCTAATCAACCTCTGGAT
TACAAAATTTGTGAAAGATTGACTGGTATTCTTAACTATGTTGCTCCTTTTACGCTATGTGGATACGCTG
CTTTAATGCCTTTGTATCATGCTATTGCTTCCCGTATGGCTTTCATTTTCTCCTCCTTGTATAAATCCTG
GTTGCTGTCTCTTTATGAGGAGTTGTGGCCCGTTGTCAGGCAACGTGGCGTGGTGTGCACTGTGTTTGCT
GACGCAACCCCCACTGGTTGGGGCATTGCCACCACCTGTCAGCTCCTTTCCGGGACTTTCGCTTTCCCCC
TCCCTATTGCCACGGCGGAACTCATCGCCGCCTGCCTTGCCCGCTGCTGGACAGGGGCTCGGCTGTTGGG
CACTGACAATTCCGTGGTGTTGTCGGGGAAGCTGACGTCCTTTCCATGGCTGCTCGCCTGTGTTGCCACC
TGGATTCTGCGCGGGACGTCCTTCTGCTACGTCCCTTCGGCCCTCAATCCAGCGGACCTTCCTTCCCGCG
GCCTGCTGCCGGCTCTGCGGCCTCTTCCGCGTCTTCGCCTTCGCCCTCAGACGAGTCGGATCTCCCTTTG
GGCCGCCTCCCCGCCTGTCTAGCTTGACTGACTGAGATACAGCGTACCTTCAGCTCACAGACATGATAAG
ATACATTGATGAGTTTGGACAAACCACAACTAGAATGCAGTGAAAAAAATGCTTTATTTGTGAAATTTGT
GATGCTATTGCTTTATTTGTAACCATTATAAGCTGCAATAAACAAGTTAACAACAACAATTGCATTCATT
TTATGTTTCAGGTTCAGGGGGAGGTGTGGGAGGTTTTTTAAAGCAAGTAAAACCTCTACAAATGTGGTAT
TGGCCCATCTCTATCGGTATCGTAGCATAACCCCTTGGGGCCTCTAAACGGGTCTTGAGGGGTTTTTTGT
GCCCCTCGGGCCGGATTGCTATCTACCGGCATTGGCGCAGAAAAAAATGCCTGATGCGACGCTGCGCGTC
TTATACTCCCACATATGCCAGATTCAGCAACGGATACGGCTTCCCCAACTTGCCCACTTCCATACGTGTC
CTCCTTACCAGAAATTTATCCTTAAGGTCGTCAGCTATCCTGCAGGCGATCTCTCGATTTCGATCAAGAC
ATTCCTTTAATGGTCTTTTCTGGACACCACTAGGGGTCAGAAGTAGTTCATCAAACTTTCTTCCCTCCCT
AATCTCATTGGTTACCTTGGGCTATCGAAACTTAATTAAGCGATCTGCATCTCAATTAGTCAGCAACCAT
AGTCCCGCCCCTAACTCCGCCCATCCCGCCCCTAACTCCGCCCAGTTCCGCCCATTCTCCGCCCCATCGC
TGACTAATTTTTTTTATTTATGCAGAGGCCGAGGCCGCCTCGGCCTCTGAGCTATTCCAGAAGTAGTGAG
GAGGCTTTTTTGGAGGCCTAGGCTTTTGCAAAGGAGGTAGCCAACATGATTGAACAAGATGGATTGCACG
CAGGTTCTCCCGCCGCTTGGGTGGAGAGGCTATTCGGCTATGACTGGGCACAACAGACAATCGGCTGCTC
TGATGCCGCCGTGTTCCGGCTGTCAGCGCAGGGGCGCCCGGTTCTTTTTGTCAAGACCGACCTGTCCGGT
GCCCTGAATGAACTCCAGGACGAGGCAGCGCGGCTATCGTGGCTGGCCACGACGGGCGTTCCTTGCGCAG
CTGTGCTCGACGTTGTCACTGAAGCGGGAAGGGACTGGCTGCTATTGGGCGAAGTGCCGGGGCAGGATCT
CCTGTCATCTCACCTTGCTCCTGCCGAGAAAGTATCCATCATGGCTGATGCAATGCGGCGGCTGCATACG
CTTGATCCGGCTACCTGCCCATTCGACCACCAAGCGAAACATCGCATCGAGCGAGCACGTACTCGGATGG
AAGCCGGTCTTGTCGATCAGGATGATCTGGACGAAGAGCATCAGGGGCTCGCGCCAGCCGAACTGTTCGC
CAGGCTCAAGGCGCGGATGCCCGACGGCGAGGATCTCGTCGTGACCCACGGCGATGCCTGCTTGCCGAAT
ATCATGGTGGAAAATGGCCGCTTTTCTGGATTCATCGACTGTGGCCGGCTGGGTGTGGCGGACCGCTATC
AGGACATAGCGTTGGCTACCCGTGATATTGCTGAAGAGCTTGGCGGCGAATGGGCTGACCGCTTCCTCGT
GCTTTACGGTATCGCCGCTCCCGATTCGCAGCGCATCGCCTTCTATCGCCTTCTTGACGAGTTCTTCTAG
TATGTAAGCCCTGTGCCTTCTAGTTGCCAGCCATCTGTTGTTTGCCCCTCCCCCGTGCCTTCCTTGACCC
TGGAAGGTGCCACTCCCACTGTCCTTTCCTAATAAAATGAGGAAATTGCATCGCATTGTCTGAGTAGGTG
TCATTCTATTCTGGGGGGTGGGGTGGGGCAGGACAGCAAGGGGGAGGATTGGGAAGACAATAGCAGGCAT
GCTGGGGATGCGGTGGGCTCTATGGTTAATTAACCAGTCAAGTCAGCTACTTGGCGAGATCGACTTGTCT
GGGTTTCGACTACGCTCAGAATTGCGTCAGTCAAGTTCGATCTGGTCCTTGCTATTGCACCCGTTCTCCG
ATTACGAGTTTCATTTAAATCATGTGAGCAAAAGGCCAGCAAAAGGCCAGGAACCGTAAAAAGGCCGCGT
TGCTGGCGTTTTTCCATAGGCTCCGCCCCCCTGACGAGCATCACAAAAATCGACGCTCAAGTCAGAGGTG
GCGAAACCCGACAGGACTATAAAGATACCAGGCGTTTCCCCCTGGAAGCTCCCTCGTGCGCTCTCCTGTT
CCGACCCTGCCGCTTACCGGATACCTGTCCGCCTTTCTCCCTTCGGGAAGCGTGGCGCTTTCTCATAGCT
CACGCTGTAGGTATCTCAGTTCGGTGTAGGTCGTTCGCTCCAAGCTGGGCTGTGTGCACGAACCCCCCGT
TCAGCCCGACCGCTGCGCCTTATCCGGTAACTATCGTCTTGAGTCCAACCCGGTAAGACACGACTTATCG
CCACTGGCAGCAGCCACTGGTAACAGGATTAGCAGAGCGAGGTATGTAGGCGGTGCTACAGAGTTCTTGA
AGTGGTGGCCTAACTACGGCTACACTAGAAGAACAGTATTTGGTATCTGCGCTCTGCTGAAGCCAGTTAC
CTTCGGAAAAAGAGTTGGTAGCTCTTGATCCGGCAAACAAACCACCGCTGGTAGCGGTGGTTTTTTTGTT
TGCAAGCAGCAGATTACGCGCAGAAAAAAAGGATCTCAAGAAGATCCTTTGATCTTTTCTACGGGGTCTG
ACGCTCAGTGGAACGAAAACTCACGTTAAGGGATTTTGGTCATGAGATTATCAAAAAGGATCTTCACCTA
GATCCTTTTAAATTAAAAATGAAGTTTTAAATCAATCTAAAGTATATATGAGTAAACTTGGTCTGACAGT
TACCAATGCTTAATCAGTGAGGCACCTATCTCAGCGATCTGTCTATTTCGTTCATCCATAGTTGCATTTA
AATTTCCGAACTCTCCAAGGCCCTCGTCGGAAAATCTTCAAACCTTTCGTCCGATCCATCTTGCAGGCTA
CCTCTCGAACGAACTATCGCAAGTCTCTTGGCCGGCCTTGCGCCTTGGCTATTGCTTGGCAGCGCCTATC
GCCAGGTATTACTCCAATCCCGAATATCCGAGATCGGGATCACCCGAGAGAAGTTCAACCTACATCCTCA
ATCCCGATCTATCCGAGATCCGAGGAATATCGAAATCGGGGCGCGCCTGGTGTACCGAGAACGATCCTCT
CAGTGCGAGTCTCGACGATCCATATCGTTGCTTGGCAGTCAGCCAGTCGGAATCCAGCTTGGGACCCAGG
AAGTCCAATCGTCAGATATTGTACTCAAGCCTGGTCACGGCAGCGTACCGATCTGTTTAAACCTAGATAT
TGATAGTCTGATCGGTCAACGTATAATCGAGTCCTAGCTTTTGCAAACATCTATCAAGAGACAGGATCAG
CAGGAGGCTTTCGCATGAGTATTCAACATTTCCGTGTCGCCCTTATTCCCTTTTTTGCGGCATTTTGCCT
TCCTGTTTTTGCTCACCCAGAAACGCTGGTGAAAGTAAAAGATGCTGAAGATCAGTTGGGTGCGCGAGTG
GGTTACATCGAACTGGATCTCAACAGCGGTAAGATCCTTGAGAGTTTTCGCCCCGAAGAACGCTTTCCAA
TGATGAGCACTTTTAAAGTTCTGCTATGTGGCGCGGTATTATCCCGTATTGACGCCGGGCAAGAGCAACT
CGGTCGCCGCATACACTATTCTCAGAATGACTTGGTTGAGTATTCACCAGTCACAGAAAAGCATCTTACG
GATGGCATGACAGTAAGAGAATTATGCAGTGCTGCCATAACCATGAGTGATAACACTGCGGCCAACTTAC
TTCTGACAACGATTGGAGGACCGAAGGAGCTAACCGCTTTTTTGCACAACATGGGGGATCATGTAACTCG
CCTTGATCGTTGGGAACCGGAGCTGAATGAAGCCATACCAAACGACGAGCGTGACACCACGATGCCTGTA
GCAATGGCAACAACCTTGCGTAAACTATTAACTGGCGAACTACTTACTCTAGCTTCCCGGCAACAGTTGA
TAGACTGGATGGAGGCGGATAAAGTTGCAGGACCACTTCTGCGCTCGGCCCTTCCGGCTGGCTGGTTTAT
TGCTGATAAATCTGGAGCCGGTGAGCGTGGGTCTCGCGGTATCATTGCAGCACTGGGGCCAGATGGTAAG
CCCTCCCGTATCGTAGTTATCTACACGACGGGGAGTCAGGCAACTATGGATGAACGAAATAGACAGATCG
CTGAGATAGGTGCCTCACTGATTAAGCATTGGTAACCGATTCTAGGTGCATTGGCGCAGAAAAAAATGCC
TGATGCGACGCTGCGCGTCTTATACTCCCACATATGCCAGATTCAGCAACGGATACGGCTTCCCCAACTT
GCCCACTTCCATACGTGTCCTCCTTACCAGAAATTTATCCTTAAGATCCCGAATCGTTTAAACTCGACTC
TGGCTCTATCGAATCTCCGTCGTTTCGAGCTTACGCGAACAGCCGTGGCGCTCATTTGCTCGTCGGGCAT
CGAATCTCGTCAGCTATCGTCAGCTTACCTTTTTGGCAGCGATCGCGGCTCCCGACATCTTGGACCATTA
GCTCCACAGGTATCTTCTTCCCTCTAGTGGTCATAACAGCAGCTTCAGCTACCTCTCAATTCAAAAAACC
CCTCAAGACCCGTTTAGAGGCCCCAAGGGGTTATGCTATCAATCGTTGCGTTACACACACAAAAAACCAA
CACACATCCATCTTCGATGGATAGCGATTTTATTATCTAACTGCTGATCGAGTGTAGCCAGATCTAGTAA
TCAATTACGGGGTCATTAGTTCATAGCCCATATATGGAGTTCCGCGTTACATAACTTACGGTAAATGGCC
CGCCTGGCTGACCGCCCAACGACCCCCGCCCATTGACGTCAATAATGACGTATGTTCCCATAGTAACGCC
AATAGGGACTTTCCATTGACGTCAATGGGTGGAGTATTTACGGTAAACTGCCCACTTGGCAGTACATCAA
GTGTATCATATGCCAAGTACGCCCCCTATTGACGTCAATGACGGTAAATGGCCCGCCTGGCATTATGCCC
AGTACATGACCTTATGGGACTTTCCTACTTGGCAGTACATCTACGTATTAGTCATCGCTATTACCATGCT
GATGCGGTTTTGGCAGTACATCAATGGGCGTGGATAGCGGTTTGACTCACGGGGATTTCCAAGTCTCCAC
CCCATTGACGTCAATGGGAGTTTGTTTTGGCACCAAAATCAACGGGACTTTCCAAAATGTCGTAACAACT
CCGCCCCATTGACGCAAATGGGCGGTAGGCGTGTACGGTGGGAGGTCTATATAAGCAGAGCTGGTTTAGT
GAACCGTCAGATCGCCTGGAGACGCCATCCACGCTGTTTTGACCTCCATAGAAGACACCGGGACCGATCC
AGCCTCCCCTCGAAGCTTACATGTGGTACCGAGCTCGGATCCTGAGAACTTCAGGGTGAGTCTATGGGAC
CCTTGATGTTTTCTTTCCCCTTCTTTTCTATGGTTAAGTTCATGTCATAGGAAGGGGAGAAGTAACAGGG
TACACATATTGACCAAATCAGGGTAATTTTGCATTTGTAATTTTAAAAAATGCTTTCTTCTTTTAATATA
CTTTTTTGTTTATCTTATTTCTAATACTTTCCCTAATCTCTTTCTTTCAGGGCAATAATGATACAATGTA
TCATGCCTCTTTGCACCATTCTAAAGAATAACAGTGATAATTTCTGGGTTAAGGCAATAGCAATATTTCT
GCATATAAATATTTCTGCATATAAATTGTAACTGATGTAAGAGGTTTCATATTGCTAATAGCAGCTACAA
TCCAGCTACCATTCTGCTTTTATTTTATGGTTGGGATAAGGCTGGATTATTCTGAGTCCAAGCTAGGCCC
TTTTGCTAATCATGTTCATACCTCTTATCTTCCTCCCACAGCTCCTGGGCAACGTGCTGGTCTGTGTGCT
GGCCCATCACTTTGGCAAAGGCGGCCGCC
Features (pLannotate 1.2.2; 21 found; start..end, strand, type, name):
      1..3762    +  CDS            S: SPIKE_SARS2 - Experimental evidence at protein level: Swiss-Prot protein existence level 1. [Spike glycoprotein]: May down-regulate host tetherin (BST2) by lysosomal degradation, thereby counteracting its antiviral activity. From Severe acute respiratory syndrome coronavirus 2 (2019-nCoV) (SARS-CoV-2).
   3836..4424    +  misc_feature   WPRE: woodchuck hepatitis virus posttranscriptional regulatory element
   4477..4598    -  polyA_signal   SV40 poly(A) signal: SV40 polyadenylation signal
   4621..4690    -  CDS            large T antigen (fragment): large T antigen from SV40 (simian virus 40)
   4713..4759    +  terminator     T7 terminator: transcription terminator for bacteriophage T7 RNA polymerase
   4789..4925    +  terminator     rrnG terminator: transcription terminator from the E. coli ribosomal RNA rrnG operon (Albrechtsen et al., 1991)
   4970..5041    +  misc_feature   3' β-globin insulator: insulator downstream of the human β-globin locus (Farrell et al., 2002)
   5086..5282    +  promoter       SV40 promoter: SV40 early promoter
   5296..6087    +  CDS            neo: KKA2_KLEPN - Also known as kan, nptII. Experimental evidence at protein level: Swiss-Prot protein existence level 1. Resistance to kanamycin, neomycin, paromomycin, ribostamycin, butirosin and gentamicin B. From Klebsiella pneumoniae.
   6101..6325    +  polyA_signal   bGH poly(A) signal: bovine growth hormone polyadenylation signal
   6521..7109    -  rep_origin     ori: high-copy-number ColE1/pMB1/pBR322/pUC origin of replication
   7281..7345    -  CDS            bla(M) (fragment): β-lactamase lacking the signal sequence; bla(M); allows cytosolic expression of β-lactamase
   7855..8715    +  CDS            AmpR: β-lactamase; bla; confers resistance to ampicillin, carbenicillin, and related antibiotics
   8728..8864    +  terminator     rrnG terminator: transcription terminator from the E. coli ribosomal RNA rrnG operon (Albrechtsen et al., 1991)
   9016..9087    +  misc_feature   5' β-globin insulator: insulator upstream of the human β-globin locus (Farrell et al., 2002)
   9092..9138    -  terminator     T7 terminator: transcription terminator for bacteriophage T7 RNA polymerase
   9156..9204    -  polyA_signal   poly(A) signal: synthetic polyadenylation signal
   9285..9588    +  enhancer       CMV enhancer: human cytomegalovirus immediate early enhancer
   9661..9678    -  promoter       CMV promoter (fragment): human cytomegalovirus (CMV) immediate early promoter
   9741..9792    +  promoter       CMVd2 promoter: truncated human cytomegalovirus (CMV) immediate early promoter that yields moderately reduced expression relative to the full-length promoter
   9926..10401   +  intron         β-globin intron: internally truncated intron from human β-globin
