[The description below was written by a language model from this plasmid's Addgene catalogue record and pLannotate feature annotations shown in this document.]
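Description:
pTwist-SARS-CoV-2 Spike-deltaC18 deltaY145 is a mammalian expression plasmid built on the Twist pTwist-CMV-BetaGlobin-WPRE-Neo backbone and intended for producing spike-pseudotyped virus particles. It is propagated in E. coli as a high-copy plasmid through a ColE1/pUC-type origin, with selection by ampicillin (AmpR β-lactamase). A separate SV40 early promoter–neo–bGH poly(A) cassette provides neomycin/G418-type selection in mammalian cells.

The payload is a SARS-CoV-2 spike glycoprotein open reading frame of about 3.76 kb. That length fits the "deltaC18" in the name, which denotes removal of the last 18 residues of the cytoplasmic tail, a truncation commonly used to improve spike incorporation into pseudovirions. The record is inconsistent about the variant it carries. The plasmid name indicates a deletion of Y145, whereas the purpose, insert and mutation fields all state a Y145H substitution, and the feature table does not resolve this.

The catalogue lists the promoter as CAG, but the annotation and backbone name instead point to a CMV enhancer with CMV promoter elements followed by a truncated human β-globin intron upstream of the coding sequence. The intron, and the WPRE downstream of the ORF, are there to boost transcript processing and expression. An SV40 poly(A) signal is annotated after the WPRE, although on the reverse strand. β-globin insulator fragments and bacterial and T7 terminators flank the cassettes to limit transcriptional read-through.

The plasmid itself has no viral packaging elements. It would typically be co-transfected with packaging and reporter constructs to make pseudoviruses. The associated study concerned escape of evolving SARS-CoV-2 variants from vaccine-induced humoral immunity, so such pseudoviruses would be suited to neutralisation assays.
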