Addgene plasmid #212337: pTwist-SARS-CoV-2 Spike-deltaC18 deltaY145
Purpose: Encodes SARS-CoV-2 spike Y145H for pseudovirus production
Depositing lab: Alejandro Balazs. Depositing organization: Massachusetts General Hospital. Publication: Ongoing evolution of SARS-CoV-2 drives escape from mRNA vaccine-induced humoral immunity. Roederer AL, Cao Y, Denis KS, Sheehan ML, Li CJ, Lam EC, Gregory DJ, Poznansky MC, Iafrate AJ, Canaday DH, Gravenstein S, Garcia-Beltran WF, Balazs AB. medRxiv [Preprint]. 2024 Mar 7:2024.03.05.24303815. doi: 10.1101/2024.03.05.24303815. PubMed 38496628.
Backbone
  Vector backbone: pTwist-CMV-BetaGlobin-WPRE-Neo
  Backbone manufacturer: Twist
  Vector type: Mammalian Expression
Growth in bacteria
  Bacterial resistance: Ampicillin, 100 μg/mL
  Growth temperature: 37°C
  Growth strain: DH5alpha
  Copy number: High Copy
Gene/Insert
  Gene/Insert name: SARS-CoV-2 Spike Y145H
  Species: Severe acute respiratory syndrome coronavirus 2
  Mutation: Y145H
  Entrez Gene: S (a.k.a. GU280_gp02, spike glycoprotein)
  Promoter: CAG
  Cloning method: Ligation Independent Cloning
Terms and licenses: Academic/Nonprofit Terms; Industry Terms: Not Available to Industry
Depositor comments: Please visit https://www.medrxiv.org/content/10.1101/2024.03.05.24303815v1 for medRxiv preprint.
How to cite: pTwist-SARS-CoV-2 Spike-deltaC18 deltaY145 was a gift from Alejandro Balazs (Addgene plasmid # 212337 ; http://n2t.net/addgene:212337 ; RRID:Addgene_212337)
